Addgene plasmid #224365: PT7lacO-His6-ThrRS
Purpose: Express ThrRS protein for his-tagged purification
Depositing lab: Richard Murray. Depositing organization: California Institute of Technology. Publication: Optimizing Protein Production in the One-Pot PURE System: Insights into Reaction Composition and Expression Efficiency. Zhang Y, Deveikis M, Qiu Y, Bjorn L, Martinez ZA, Chou TF, Freemont PS, Murray RM. ACS Synth Biol. 2025 May 16;14(5):1496-1508. doi: 10.1021/acssynbio.4c00779. Epub 2025 Apr 10. PubMed 40209036.
Backbone
  Vector backbone: pET21a
  Vector type: Bacterial Expression
Growth in bacteria
  Bacterial resistance: Ampicillin, 100 μg/mL
  Growth temperature: 37°C
  Growth strain: DH5alpha
  Copy number: High Copy
Gene/Insert
  Gene/Insert name: ThrRS
  Species: E. coli
  Entrez Gene: thrS (a.k.a. b1719, ECK1717)
  Tag / fusion protein: His6 (N terminal on insert)
  Cloning method: Gibson Cloning
Terms and licenses: Academic/Nonprofit Terms; Industry Terms: Not Available to Industry
Depositor comments: It is best to grow cells in strains with LacIq and in media supplemented 1% glucose for genetic stability. Please visit https://doi.org/10.1101/2024.06.19.599772 for bioRxiv preprint.
How to cite: PT7lacO-His6-ThrRS was a gift from Richard Murray (Addgene plasmid # 224365 ; http://n2t.net/addgene:224365 ; RRID:Addgene_224365)
