[The description below was written by a language model from this plasmid's Addgene catalogue record and pLannotate feature annotations shown in this document.]
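Description:
PT7lacO-His6-ThrRS is a bacterial expression plasmid built on the pET21a backbone for producing E. coli threonyl-tRNA synthetase (ThrRS, the thrS gene product) with an N-terminal His6 tag for affinity purification. The sequenced construct is about 7.3 kb. It replicates in E. coli from a ColE1/pBR322-type origin and is selected with ampicillin through the bla β-lactamase gene under its own promoter. The catalogue lists it as high copy, although the feature table also shows the pBR322 rop gene and bom region, elements that normally moderate copy number. An f1 phage origin is present as well, along with short tetracycline-resistance fragments that are non-functional remnants of the backbone.

The expression cassette follows the standard pET layout: a T7 promoter immediately followed by a lac operator, the strong ribosome binding site from T7 gene 10, the His tag, a short linker, the full thrS coding sequence, and a downstream T7 terminator. A plasmid-borne lacI gene with its own promoter supplies lac repressor, so transcription depends on T7 RNA polymerase in the host and stays repressed until induction with IPTG or lactose. A small annotated match to a T7 gene 10-derived tag lies just after the thrS reading frame and spans the sequence origin; it appears to be residual vector sequence rather than a stated fusion partner. The insert was introduced by Gibson assembly. The depositor notes that LacIq strains and glucose supplementation improve genetic stability, which suggests leaky expression is a burden. The associated work concerns the one-pot PURE cell-free protein synthesis system, in which purified aminoacyl-tRNA synthetases such as ThrRS are required components.
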