Features (pLannotate 1.2.2; 19 found; start..end, strand, type, name):
     49..96      +  terminator     T7 terminator: transcription terminator for bacteriophage T7 RNA polymerase
    133..561     +  rep_origin     f1 ori (sequence partly withheld): f1 bacteriophage origin of replication; arrow indicates direction of (+) strand synthesis
    614..718     +  promoter       AmpR promoter: bla
    719..1579    +  CDS            AmpR: β-lactamase; bla; confers resistance to ampicillin, carbenicillin, and related antibiotics
   1750..2338    +  rep_origin     ori: high-copy-number ColE1/pMB1/pBR322/pUC origin of replication
   2524..2663    -  misc_feature   bom: basis of mobility region from pBR322
   2765..2956    -  CDS            rop: Rop protein, which maintains plasmids at low copy number; rop
   2973..3353    +  CDS            YPB1_ECOLX: Protein predicted: Swiss-Prot protein existence level 4. From Escherichia coli.
   3425..3716    -  CDS            TcR (fragment): tetracycline efflux protein; tet; confers resistance to tetracycline
   3731..3752    -  protein_bind   CAP binding site: CAP binding activates transcription in the presence of cAMP. E. coli catabolite activator protein
   3765..4847    -  CDS            lacI: lac repressor; lacI; The lac repressor binds to the lac operator to inhibit transcription in E. coli. This inhibition can be relieved by adding lactose or isopropyl-β-D-thiogalactopyranoside (IPTG).
   4848..4925    -  promoter       lacI promoter: lacI
   4933..5212    -  CDS            TcR (fragment): tetracycline efflux protein; tet; confers resistance to tetracycline
   5234..5252    +  promoter       T7 promoter: promoter for bacteriophage T7 RNA polymerase
   5253..5277    +  protein_bind   lac operator: The lac repressor binds to the lac operator to inhibit transcription in E. coli. This inhibition can be relieved by adding lactose or isopropyl-β-D-thiogalactopyranoside (IPTG). lac repressor encoded by lacI
   5292..5314    +  RBS            RBS: efficient ribosome binding site from bacteriophage T7 gene 10 (Olins and Rangwala, 1989)
   5334..5351    +  CDS            7xHis (fragment): 6xHis affinity tag
   5373..7295    +  CDS            thrS (sequence partly withheld): SYT_ECOLI - Experimental evidence at protein level: Swiss-Prot protein existence level 1. ThrS is also a translational repressor protein, it controls binds its own mRNA in the operator region upstream of the start codon (PubMed:3086882). The mRNA region upstream of the start codon has a tRNA-like secondary structure; mRNA and tRNA compete for binding to ThrRS (PubMed:2254931). ThrRS represses translation by preventing the ribosome from to mRNA, and tRNA(Thr) acts as an antirepressor allowing fine level control of enzyme synthesis (PubMed:2254931). X-ray structures prove that operator mRNA and
   7308..41      +  CDS            SET1 (fragment) (across the origin): solubility-enhancement tag derived from T7 phage gene 10B
>Addgene plasmid #224365 | PT7lacO-His6-ThrRS | addgene full sequence | sequence record 443392 | Addgene NGS Result
AAAGCCCGAAAGGAAGCTGAGTTGGCTGCTGCCACCGCTGAGCAATAACTAGCATAACCCCTTGGGGCCT
CTAAACGGGTCTTGAGGGGTTTTTTGCTGAAAGGAGGAACTATATCCGGATTGGCGAATGGG
[124 nt withheld, positions 133-256]
C
[91 nt withheld, positions 258-348]
A
[49 nt withheld, positions 350-398]
CCTTTGACGTTGGAGTCCACGTTCTTT
[37 nt withheld, positions 426-462]
ACCCTATCTCGGTCTATTCTTTTGATTTATAAGGGATTTTGCCGATTTCGGCCTATTGGTTAAAAAATGA
GCTGATTTAACAAAAATTTAACGCGAATTTTAACAAAATATTAACGCTTACAATTTAGGTGGCACTTTTC
GGGGAAATGTGCGCGGAACCCCTATTTGTTTATTTTTCTAAATACATTCAAATATGTATCCGCTCATGAG
ACAATAACCCTGATAAATGCTTCAATAATATTGAAAAAGGAAGAGTATGAGTATTCAACATTTCCGTGTC
GCCCTTATTCCCTTTTTTGCGGCATTTTGCCTTCCTGTTTTTGCTCACCCAGAAACGCTGGTGAAAGTAA
AAGATGCTGAAGATCAGTTGGGTGCACGAGTGGGTTACATCGAACTGGATCTCAACAGCGGTAAGATCCT
TGAGAGTTTTCGCCCCGAAGAACGTTTTCCAATGATGAGCACTTTTAAAGTTCTGCTATGTGGCGCGGTA
TTATCCCGTATTGACGCCGGGCAAGAGCAACTCGGTCGCCGCATACACTATTCTCAGAATGACTTGGTTG
AGTACTCACCAGTCACAGAAAAGCATCTTACGGATGGCATGACAGTAAGAGAATTATGCAGTGCTGCCAT
AACCATGAGTGATAACACTGCGGCCAACTTACTTCTGACAACGATCGGAGGACCGAAGGAGCTAACCGCT
TTTTTGCACAACATGGGGGATCATGTAACTCGCCTTGATCGTTGGGAACCGGAGCTGAATGAAGCCATAC
CAAACGACGAGCGTGACACCACGATGCCTGCAGCAATGGCAACAACGTTGCGCAAACTATTAACTGGCGA
ACTACTTACTCTAGCTTCCCGGCAACAATTAATAGACTGGATGGAGGCGGATAAAGTTGCAGGACCACTT
CTGCGCTCGGCCCTTCCGGCTGGCTGGTTTATTGCTGATAAATCTGGAGCCGGTGAGCGTGGGTCTCGCG
GTATCATTGCAGCACTGGGGCCAGATGGTAAGCCCTCCCGTATCGTAGTTATCTACACGACGGGGAGTCA
GGCAACTATGGATGAACGAAATAGACAGATCGCTGAGATAGGTGCCTCACTGATTAAGCATTGGTAACTG
TCAGACCAAGTTTACTCATATATACTTTAGATTGATTTAAAACTTCATTTTTAATTTAAAAGGATCTAGG
TGAAGATCCTTTTTGATAATCTCATGACCAAAATCCCTTAACGTGAGTTTTCGTTCCACTGAGCGTCAGA
CCCCGTAGAAAAGATCAAAGGATCTTCTTGAGATCCTTTTTTTCTGCGCGTAATCTGCTGCTTGCAAACA
AAAAAACCACCGCTACCAGCGGTGGTTTGTTTGCCGGATCAAGAGCTACCAACTCTTTTTCCGAAGGTAA
CTGGCTTCAGCAGAGCGCAGATACCAAATACTGTCCTTCTAGTGTAGCCGTAGTTAGGCCACCACTTCAA
GAACTCTGTAGCACCGCCTACATACCTCGCTCTGCTAATCCTGTTACCAGTGGCTGCTGCCAGTGGCGAT
AAGTCGTGTCTTACCGGGTTGGACTCAAGACGATAGTTACCGGATAAGGCGCAGCGGTCGGGCTGAACGG
GGGGTTCGTGCACACAGCCCAGCTTGGAGCGAACGACCTACACCGAACTGAGATACCTACAGCGTGAGCT
ATGAGAAAGCGCCACGCTTCCCGAAGGGAGAAAGGCGGACAGGTATCCGGTAAGCGGCAGGGTCGGAACA
GGAGAGCGCACGAGGGAGCTTCCAGGGGGAAACGCCTGGTATCTTTATAGTCCTGTCGGGTTTCGCCACC
TCTGACTTGAGCGTCGATTTTTGTGATGCTCGTCAGGGGGGCGGAGCCTATGGAAAAACGCCAGCAACGC
GGCCTTTTTACGGTTCCTGGCCTTTTGCTGGCCTTTTGCTCACATGTTCTTTCCTGCGTTATCCCCTGAT
TCTGTGGATAACCGTATTACCGCCTTTGAGTGAGCTGATACCGCTCGCCGCAGCCGAACGACCGAGCGCA
GCGAGTCAGTGAGCGAGGAAGCGGAAGAGCGCCTGATGCGGTATTTTCTCCTTACGCATCTGTGCGGTAT
TTCACACCGCAATGGTGCACTCTCAGTACAATCTGCTCTGATGCCGCATAGTTAAGCCAGTATACACTCC
GCTATCGCTACGTGACTGGGTCATGGCTGCGCCCCGACACCCGCCAACACCCGCTGACGCGCCCTGACGG
GCTTGTCTGCTCCCGGCATCCGCTTACAGACAAGCTGTGACCGTCTCCGGGAGCTGCATGTGTCAGAGGT
TTTCACCGTCATCACCGAAACGCGCGAGGCAGCTGCGGTAAAGCTCATCAGCGTGGTCGTGAAGCGATTC
ACAGATGTCTGCCTGTTCATCCGCGTCCAGCTCGTTGAGTTTCTCCAGAAGCGTTAATGTCTGGCTTCTG
ATAAAGCGGGCCATGTTAAGGGCGGTTTTTTCCTGTTTGGTCACTGATGCCTCCGTGTAAGGGGGATTTC
TGTTCATGGGGGTAATGATACCGATGAAACGAGAGAGGATGCTCACGATACGGGTTACTGATGATGAACA
TGCCCGGTTACTGGAACGTTGTGAGGGTAAACAACTGGCGGTATGGATGCGGCGGGACCAGAGAAAAATC
ACTCAGGGTCAATGCCAGCGCTTCGTTAATACAGATGTAGGTGTTCCACAGGGTAGCCAGCAGCATCCTG
CGATGCAGATCCGGAACATAATGGTGCAGGGCGCTGACTTCCGCGTTTCCAGACTTTACGAAACACGGAA
ACCGAAGACCATTCATGTTGTTGCTCAGGTCGCAGACGTTTTGCAGCAGCAGTCGCTTCACGTTCGCTCG
CGTATCGGTGATTCATTCTGCTAACCAGTAAGGCAACCCCGCCAGCCTAGCCGGGTCCTCAACGACAGGA
GCACGATCATGCGCACCCGTGGGGCCGCCATGCCGGCGATAATGGCCTGCTTCTCGCCGAAACGTTTGGT
GGCGGGACCAGTGACGAAGGCTTGAGCGAGGGCGTGCAAGATTCCGAATACCGCAAGCGACAGGCCGATC
ATCGTCGCGCTCCAGCGAAAGCGGTCCTCGCCGAAAATGACCCAGAGCGCTGCCGGCACCTGTCCTACGA
GTTGCATGATAAAGAAGACAGTCATAAGTGCGGCGACGATAGTCATGCCCCGCGCCCACCGGAAGGAGCT
GACTGGGTTGAAGGCTCTCAAGGGCATCGGTCGAGATCCCGGTGCCTAATGAGTGAGCTAACTTACATTA
ATTGCGTTGCGCTCACTGCCCGCTTTCCAGTCGGGAAACCTGTCGTGCCAGCTGCATTAATGAATCGGCC
AACGCGCGGGGAGAGGCGGTTTGCGTATTGGGCGCCAGGGTGGTTTTTCTTTTCACCAGTGAGACGGGCA
ACAGCTGATTGCCCTTCACCGCCTGGCCCTGAGAGAGTTGCAGCAAGCGGTCCACGCTGGTTTGCCCCAG
CAGGCGAAAATCCTGTTTGATGGTGGTTAACGGCGGGATATAACATGAGCTGTCTTCGGTATCGTCGTAT
CCCACTACCGAGATATCCGCACCAACGCGCAGCCCGGACTCGGTAATGGCGCGCATTGCGCCCAGCGCCA
TCTGATCGTTGGCAACCAGCATCGCAGTGGGAACGATGCCCTCATTCAGCATTTGCATGGTTTGTTGAAA
ACCGGACATGGCACTCCAGTCGCCTTCCCGTTCCGCTATCGGCTGAATTTGATTGCGAGTGAGATATTTA
TGCCAGCCAGCCAGACGCAGACGCGCCGAGACAGAACTTAATGGGCCCGCTAACAGCGCGATTTGCTGGT
GACCCAATGCGACCAGATGCTCCACGCCCAGTCGCGTACCGTCTTCATGGGAGAAAATAATACTGTTGAT
GGGTGTCTGGTCAGAGACATCAAGAAATAACGCCGGAACATTAGTGCAGGCAGCTTCCACAGCAATGGCA
TCCTGGTCATCCAGCGGATAGTTAATGATCAGCCCACTGACGCGTTGCGCGAGAAGATTGTGCACCGCCG
CTTTACAGGCTTCGACGCCGCTTCGTTCTACCATCGACACCACCACGCTGGCACCCAGTTGATCGGCGCG
AGATTTAATCGCCGCGACAATTTGCGACGGCGCGTGCAGGGCCAGACTGGAGGTGGCAACGCCAATCAGC
AACGACTGTTTGCCCGCCAGTTGTTGTGCCACGCGGTTGGGAATGTAATTCAGCTCCGCCATCGCCGCTT
CCACTTTTTCCCGCGTTTTCGCAGAAACGTGGCTGGCCTGGTTCACCACGCGGGAAACGGTCTGATAAGA
GACACCGGCATACTCTGCGACATCGTATAACGTTACTGGTTTCACATTCACCACCCTGAATTGACTCTCT
TCCGGGCGCTATCATGCCATACCGCGAAAGGTTTTGCGCCATTCGATGGTGTCCGGGATCTCGACGCTCT
CCCTTATGCGACTCCTGCATTAGGAAGCAGCCCAGTAGTAGGTTGAGGCCGTTGAGCACCGCCGCCGCAA
GGAATGGTGCATGCAAGGAGATGGCGCCCAACAGTCCCCCGGCCACGGGGCCTGCCACCATACCCACGCC
GAAACAAGCGCTCATGAGCCCGAAGTGGCGAGCCCGATCTTCCCCATCGGTGATGTCGGCGATATAGGCG
CCAGCAACCGCACCTGTGGCGCCGGTGATGCCGGCCACGATGCGTCCGGCGTAGAGGATCGAGATCTCGA
TCCCGCGAAATTAATACGACTCACTATAGGGGAATTGTGAGCGGATAACAATTCCCCTCTAGAAATAATT
TTGTTTAACTTTAAGAAGGAGATATACATATGAGAGGATCGCATCACCATCACCATCACGGATCCGATGA
CGATGACAAACCTGTTATAACTCTTCCTGATGGCAGCCAACGCCATTACGATCACGCTGTAAGCCCCATG
GATGTTGCGCTGGACATTGGTCCAGGTCTGGCGAAAGCCTGTATCGCAGGGCGCGTTAATGGCGAACTGG
TTGATGCTTGCGATCTGATTGAAAACGACGCACAACTGTCGATCATTACCGCC
[486 nt withheld, positions 5556-6041]
GACAAAAAAGCACTTAACGCTTACCTGCAGCGCCTGGAAGAAGCCGCGAAACGCGACCACCGTAAAATCG
GTAAACAGCTCGACCTGTACCATATGCAGGAAGAAGCGCCGGGTATGGTATTCTGGCACAACGACGGCTG
GACCATCTTCCGTGAACTGGAAGTGTTTGTTCGTTCTAAACTGAAAGAGTACCAGTATCAGGAAGTTAAA
GGTCCGTTCATGATGGACCGTGTCCTGTGGGAAAAAACCGGTCACTGGGACAACTACAAAGATGCAATGT
TCACCACATCTTCTGAGAACCGTGAATACTGCATTAAGCCGATGAACTGCCCGGGTCACGTACAAATTTT
CAACCAGGGGCTGAAGTCTTATCGCGATCTGCCGCTGCGTATGGCCGAGTTTGGTAGCTGCCACCGTAAC
GAGCCGTCAGGTTCGCTGCATGGCCTGATGCGCGTGCGTGGATTTACCCAGGATGACGCGCATATCTTCT
GTACTGAAGAACAAATTCGCGATGAAGTTAACGGATGTATCCGTTTAGTCTATGATATGTACAGCACTTT
TGGCTTCGAGAAGATCGTCGTCAAACTCTCCACTCGTCCTGAAAAACGTATTGGCAGCGACGAAATGTGG
GATCGTGCTGAGGCGGACCTGGCGGTTGCGCTGGAAGAAAACAACATCCCGTTTGAATATCAACTGGGTG
AAGGCGCTTTCTACGGTCCGAAAATTGAATTTACCCTGTATGACTGCCTCGATCGTGCATGGCAGTGCGG
TACAGTACAGCTGGACTTCTCTTTGCCGTCTCGTCTGAGCGCTTCTTATGTAGGCGAAGACAATGAACGT
AAAGTACCGGTAATGATTCACCGCGCAATTCTGGGGTCGATGGAACGTTTCATCGGTATCCTGACCGAAG
AGTTCGCTGGTTTCTTCCCGACCTGGCTTGCGCCGGTTCAGGTTGTTATCATGAATATTACCGATTCACA
GTCTGAATACGTTAACGAATTGACGCAAAAACTATCAAATGCGGGCATTCGTGTTAAAGCAGACTTGAGA
AATGAGAAGATTGGCTTTAAAATCCGCGAGCACACTTTGCGTCGCGTCCCATATATGCTGGTCTGTGGTG
ATAAAGAGGTGGAATCAGGCAAAGTTGCCGTTCGCACCCGCCGTGGTAAAGACCTGGGAAGCATGGACGT
AAATGAAGTGATCGAGAAGCTGCAACAAGAGATTCGCAGCCGCAGTCTTAAACAATTGGAGGAATAATGA
GATCCGGCTGCTAAC
